>Addgene plasmid #238872 | BRPF1-NanoLuc Fusion Vector | addgene full sequence | sequence record 481504 | Addgene NGS Result
TCAATATTGGCCATTAGCCATATTATTCATTGGTTATATAGCATAAATCAATATTGGCTATTGGCCATTG
CATACGTTGTATCTATATCATAATATGTACATTTATATTGGCTCATGTCCAATATGACCGCCATGTTGGC
ATTGATTATTGACTAGTTATTAATAGTAATCAATTACGGGGTCATTAGTTCATAGCCCATATATGGAGTT
CCGCGTTACATAACTTACGGTAAATGGCCCGCCTGGCTGACCGCCCAACGACCCCCGCCCATTGACGTCA
ATAATGACGTATGTTCCCATAGTAACGCCAATAGGGACTTTCCATTGACGTCAATGGGTGGAGTATTTAC
GGTAAACTGCCCACTTGGCAGTACATCAAGTGTATCATATGCCAAGTCCGCCCCCTATTGACGTCAATGA
CGGTAAATGGCCCGCCTGGCATTATGCCCAGTACATGACCTTACGGGACTTTCCTACTTGGCAGTACATC
TACGTATTAGTCATCGCTATTACCATGGTGATGCGGTTTTGGCAGTACACCAATGGGCGTGGATAGCGGT
TTGACTCACGGGGATTTCCAAGTCTCCACCCCATTGACGTCAATGGGAGTTTGTTTTGGCACCAAAATCA
ACGGGACTTTCCAAAATGTCGTAATAACCCCGCCCCGTTGACGCAAATGGGCGGTAGGCGTGTACGGTGG
GAGGTCTATATAAGCAGAGCTGGTTTAGTGAACCGTCAGATCACTAGAAGCTTTATTGCGGTAGTTTATC
ACAGTTAAATTGCTAACGCAGTCAGTGCTTCTGACACAACAGTCTCGAACTTAAGCTGCAGAAGTTGGTC
GTGAGGCACTGGGCAGGTAAGTATCAAGGTTACAAGACAGGTTTAAGGAGACCAATAGAAACTGGGCTTG
TCGAGACAGAGAAGACTCTTGCGTTTCTGATAGGCACCTATTGGTCTTACTGACATCCACTTTGCCTTTC
TCTCCACAGGTGTCCACTCCCAGTTCAATTACAGCTCTTAAGGCTAGAGTATTAATACGACTCACTATAG
GGCTAGCGATCGCCATGGGGGTGGACTTTGATGTGAAGACTTTCTGCCACAACTTGCGGGCGACTAAGCC
ACCATACGAGTGCCCGGTGGAGACCTGCCGAAAGGTCTACAAGAGTTACAGTGGTATTGAGTACCACCTG
TACCACTATGACCACGACAACCCACCACCCCCACAACAAACTCCACTCCGCAAGCACAAGAAAAAGGGGC
GCCAGTCACGCCCAGCCAACAAGCAGTCACCCAGCCCCTCAGAGGTCTCACAGTCACCAGGCCGTGAGGT
GATGAGCTATGCACAGGCCCAGCGTATGGTGGAGGTGGACTTGCATGGCCGCGTCCACCGCATCAGCATC
TTTGACAACCTGGATGTGGTGTCAGAGGATGAGGAAGCCCCCGAGGAGGCCCCTGAGAATGGCAGCAACA
AGGAGAACACTGAGACACCAGCTGCTACTCCCAAGTCAGGCAAACATAAGAACAAGGAGAAGCGCAAGGA
CTCCAACCATCACCACCACCACAATGTTTCTGCGAGCACCACTCCCAAGCTGCCAGAGGTGGTCTATCGG
GAGCTGGAACAGGACACCCCTGATGCCCCACCCCGGCCAACTTCCTATTACCGGTACATCGAGAAGTCTG
CAGAGGAGCTGGACGAGGAAGTAGAGTATGACATGGACGAGGAGGACTACATCTGGCTGGATATCATGAA
TGAGCGTCGGAAGACAGAGGGTGTAAGTCCCATCCCGCAGGAGATCTTTGAGTACCTAATGGACCGACTG
GAGAAGGAGTCGTACTTTGAGAGTCATAATAAAGGCGACCCTAATGCGCTAGTGGACGAGGATGCTGTTT
GCTGTATCTGCAATGATGGTGAGTGCCAGAACAGCAATGTCATCCTCTTCTGTGACATGTGCAACCTGGC
CGTGCACCAGGAGTGCTACGGTGTCCCCTATATCCCTGAGGGCCAGTGGCTGTGCCGCCGTTGCCTGCAG
TCACCCTCTCGTGCTGTGGATTGTGCCCTGTGCCCCAACAAGGGCGGTGCCTTCAAGCAGACAGATGACG
GGCGCTGGGCCCATGTGGTGTGTGCCTTGTGGATCCCTGAGGTCTGCTTCGCCAACACGGTCTTCCTAGA
GCCTATTGACAGCATTGAGCACATCCCACCAGCTCGCTGGAAGCTCACCTGCTACATTTGCAAACAACGG
GGCTCAGGGGCCTGCATCCAGTGCCACAAGGCCAACTGTTACACAGCTTTCCATGTGACATGCGCCCAGC
AGGCTGGCCTTTACATGAAGATGGAGCCTGTGCGGGAGACAGGCGCCAACGGCACCTCTTTCAGTGTCCG
CAAGACAGCCTACTGCGACATCCACACGCCTCCAGGTTCAGCACGCCGACTGCCTGCCCTGTCCCACAGC
GAGGGTGAGGAGGATGAAGATGAGGAGGAGGATGAGGGTAAGGGCTGGAGCTCAGAGAAAGTCAAGAAGG
CCAAGGCCAAGTCCCGGATCAAAATGAAGAAGGCACGGAAGATCCTGGCAGAGAAGCGGGCAGCAGCACC
TGTGGTGTCAGTGCCCTGCATCCCACCACACAGGCTTAGTAAAATCACCAACCGCCTGACCATCCAAAGG
AAGAGCCAGTTCATGCAGAGGCTGCACAGCTACTGGACACTGAAGCGGCAGTCACGGAATGGGGTCCCAT
TGCTACGTCGCCTGCAGACACACCTGCAATCTCAGAGGAACTGTGACCAAGTTGGGAGAGATTCTGAGGA
TAAGAACTGGGCCCTTAAAGAACAGCTCAAGTCCTGGCAGCGGCTCCGGCATGACTTGGAGCGAGCTCGG
CTGCTCGTGGAATTGATCCGCAAGCGGGAAAAACTCAAAAGGGAGACGATCAAGGTTCAGCAGATTGCCA
TGGAGATGCAGCTGACTCCTTTCCTCATCCTCCTTCGCAAAACCTTGGAGCAGCTCCAAGAGAAGGACAC
AGGCAACATCTTCAGCGAGCCGGTCCCTCTGTCTGAGGTACCTGACTACCTAGACCACATCAAAAAGCCC
ATGGACTTTTTCACCATGAAGCAGAACTTGGAGGCTTACCGCTACCTGAATTTTGATGATTTTGAGGAGG
ACTTCAACCTCATCGTCAGCAACTGCCTCAAGTATAACGCCAAGGACACCATCTTCTACCGGGCAGCAGT
GCGGCTTCGTGAGCAGGGTGGTGCTGTGCTCCGCCAGGCCCGGCGCCAGGCAGAAAAAATGGGCATTGAC
TTTGAGACGGGCATGCATATCCCCCACAGCCTGGCTGGAGATGAGGCCACACACCACACTGAAGATGCAG
CCGAGGAAGAGCGGCTGGTCTTGCTGGAGAACCAGAAGCACCTGCCAGTGGAAGAACAGCTAAAGCTGCT
TCTGGAGCGGCTGGACGAAGTGAATGCCAGCAAGCAGAGTGTGGGCCGCTCACGGCGTGCAAAGATGATC
AAGAAAGAGATGACGGCACTGCGGCGGAAGCTTGCCCATCAGCGAGAGACGGGACGTGATGGCCCTGAGC
GGCATGGCCCCTCGAGCCGGGGTAGTCTGACACCCCACCCGGCAGCCTGTGACAAGGATGGGCAGACAGA
TAGTGCGGCAGAGGAGAGCAGCAGCCAGGAGACAAGCAAAGGCCTGGGTCCCAACATGTCCTCAACCCCC
GCACATGAGGTGGGCAGGAGAACCTCAGTTCTGTTCTCCAAAAAGAACCCGAAGACAGCTGGACCGCCCA
AGAGGCCGGGCCGGCCCCCCAAAAACCGGGAGAGCCAGATGACCCCCAGCCACGGAGGCAGTCCTGTGGG
GCCCCCCCAGCTCCCCATCATGAGTTCCCTGCGTCAGCGCAAGCGGGGTAGGAGCCCCCGGCCCAGTTCG
AGCTCAGACAGCGACAGTGATAAGTCCACAGAAGACCCCCCAATGGACTTACCAGCCAATGGCTTCAGCG
GTGGAAACCAACCAGTGAAGAAGAGTTTCTTGGTATACCGTAATGACTGCAGCCTTCCCCGGAGCAGCTC
AGACTCTGAGTCCAGCAGCAGTAGCAGTAGCAGCGCTGCTTCAGACCGGACCAGCACAACGCCCTCAAAA
CAAGGCCGGGGCAAACCCTCCTTCTCTCGGGGCACTTTCCCAGAGGACAGCAGTGAGGATACCTCAGGCA
CTGAGAATGAGGCCTACTCCGTGGGCACTGGCCGCGGCGTGGGCCACAGCATGGTAAGGAAGAGTCTGGG
CCGGGGAGCTGGCTGGCTGTCAGAGGATGAGGACTCCCCGCTGGATGCTCTGGACCTCGTGTGGGCCAAA
TGCCGAGGCTATCCATCATACCCAGCTCTGATCATTGATCCAAAGATGCCCCGAGAAGGTATGTTCCACC
ATGGGGTTCCCATCCCTGTGCCCCCACTGGAGGTGCTGAAACTTGGGGAGCAGATGACCCAGGAAGCCCG
AGAGCATCTCTACCTCGTCCTCTTCTTTGACAACAAACGAACCTGGCAGTGGCTGCCCAGGACCAAGCTG
GTTCCTCTGGGTGTGAACCAGGACCTAGACAAGGAGAAGATGCTGGAGGGCCGCAAGTCCAACATCCGCA
AGTCAGTACAGATCGCCTACCACAGGGCTCTGCAGCACCGCAGCAAGGTGCAAGGCGAGCAGAGCAGTGA
GACCAGCGATAGTGATGTTTCTCTCGGCTCGAGCGGCGTCTTCACACTCGAAGATTTCGTTGGGGACTGG
CGACAGACAGCCGGCTACAACCTGGACCAAGTCCTTGAACAGGGAGGTGTGTCCAGTTTGTTTCAGAATC
TCGGGGTGTCCGTAACTCCGATCCAAAGGATTGTCCTGAGCGGTGAAAATGGGCTGAAGATCGACATCCA
TGTCATCATCCCGTATGAAGGTCTGAGCGGCGACCAAATGGGCCAGATCGAAAAAATTTTTAAGGTGGTG
TACCCTGTGGATGATCATCACTTTAAGGTGATCCTGCACTATGGCACACTGGTAATCGACGGGGTTACGC
CGAACATGATCGACTATTTCGGACGGCCGTATGAAGGCATCGCCGTGTTCGACGGCAAAAAGATCACTGT
AACAGGGACCCTGTGGAACGGCAACAAAATTATCGACGAGCGCCTGATCAACCCCGACGGCTCCCTGCTG
TTCCGAGTAACCATCAACGGAGTGACCGGCTGGCGGCTGTGCGAACGCATTCTGGCGTAAGGCCGCGACT
CTAGAGTCGACCTGCAGGCATGCAAGCTGATCCGGCTGCTAACAAAGCCCGAAAGGAAGCTGAGTTGGCT
GCTGCCACCGCTGAGCAATAACTAGCATAACCCCTTGGGGCGGCCGCTTCGAGCAGACATGATAAGATAC
ATTGATGAGTTTGGACAAACCACAACTAGAATGCAGTGAAAAAAATGCTTTATTTGTGAAATTTGTGATG
CTATTGCTTTATTTGTAACCATTATAAGCTGCAATAAACAAGTTAACAACAACAATTGCATTCATTTTAT
GTTTCAGGTTCAGGGGGAGATGTGGGAGGTTTTTTTAAGCAAGTAAAACCTCTACAAATGTGGTAAAATC
GAATTTTAACAAAATATTAACGCTTACAATTTCCTGATGCGGTATTTTCTCCTTACGCATCTGTGCGGTA
TTTCACACCGCATACGCGGATCTGCGCAGCACCATGGCCTGAAATAACCTCTGAAAGAGGAACTTGGTTA
GGTACCTTCTGAGGCGGAAAGAACCAGCTGTGGAATGTGTGTCAGTTAGGGTGTGGAAAGTCCCCAGGCT
CCCCAGCAGGCAGAAGTATGCAAAGCATGCATCTCAATTAGTCAGCAACCAGGTGTGGAAAGTCCCCAGG
CTCCCCAGCAGGCAGAAGTATGCAAAGCATGCATCTCAATTAGTCAGCAACCATAGTCCCGCCCCTAACT
CCGCCCATCCCGCCCCTAACTCCGCCCAGTTCCGCCCATTCTCCGCCCCATGGCTGACTAATTTTTTTTA
TTTATGCAGAGGCCGAGGCCGCCTCGGCCTCTGAGCTATTCCAGAAGTAGTGAGGAGGCTTTTTTGGAGG
CCTAGGCTTTTGCAAAAAGCTTAATTAACTGTTGACAATTAATCATCGGCATAGTATATCGGCATAGTAT
AATACGACAAGGTGAGGAACTAAACCCAGGAGGCAGATCATGATTGAACAAGATGGATTGCACGCAGGTT
CTCCGGCCGCTTGGGTGGAGAGGCTATTCGGCTATGACTGGGCACAACAGACAATCGGCTGCTCTGATGC
CGCCGTGTTCCGGCTGTCAGCGCAGGGGCGCCCGGTTCTTTTTGTCAAGACCGACCTGTCCGGTGCCCTG
AATGAACTGCAGGACGAGGCAGCGCGGCTATCGTGGCTGGCCACGACGGGCGTTCCTTGCGCAGCTGTGC
TCGACGTTGTCACTGAAGCGGGAAGGGACTGGCTGCTATTGGGCGAAGTGCCGGGGCAGGATCTCCTGTC
ATCTCACCTTGCTCCTGCCGAGAAAGTATCCATCATGGCTGATGCAATGCGGCGGCTGCATACGCTTGAT
CCGGCTACCTGCCCATTCGACCACCAAGCGAAACATCGCATCGAGCGAGCACGTACTCGGATGGAAGCCG
GTCTTGTCGATCAGGATGATCTGGACGAAGAGCATCAGGGGCTCGCGCCAGCCGAACTGTTCGCCAGGCT
CAAGGCGCGCATGCCCGACGGCGAGGATCTCGTCGTGACCCATGGCGATGCCTGCTTGCCGAATATCATG
GTGGAAAATGGCCGCTTTTCTGGATTCATCGACTGTGGCCGGCTGGGTGTGGCGGACCGCTATCAGGACA
TAGCGTTGGCTACCCGTGATATTGCTGAAGAGCTTGGCGGCGAATGGGCTGACCGCTTCCTCGTGCTTTA
CGGTATCGCCGCTCCCGATTCGCAGCGCATCGCCTTCTATCGCCTTCTTGACGAGTTCTTCTGAGCGGGA
CTCTGGGGTTCGAAATGACCGACCAAGCGACGCCCAACCTGCCATCACGATGGCCGCAATAAAATATCTT
TATTTTCATTACATCTGTGTGTTGGTTTTTTGTGTGAATCGATAGCGATAAGGATCCTCTTTGCGCTTGC
GTTTTCCCTTGTCCAGATAGCCCAGTAGCTGACATTCATCCGGGGTCAGCACCGTTTCTGCGGACTGGCT
TTCTACCCGGTATCAGCTCACTCAAAGGCGGTAATACGGTTATCCACAGAATCAGGGGATAACGCAGGAA
AGAACATGTGAGCAAAAGGCCAGCAAAAGGCCAGGAACCGTAAAAAGGCCGCGTTGCTGGCGTTTTTCCA
TAGGCTCCGCCCCCCTGACGAGCATCACAAAAATCGACGCTCAAGTCAGAGGTGGCGAAACCCGACAGGA
CTATAAAGATACCAGGCGTTTCCCCCTGGAAGCTCCCTCGTGCGCTCTCCTGTTCCGACCCTGCCGCTTA
CCGGATACCTGTCCGCCTTTCTCCCTTCGGGAAGCGTGGCGCTTTCTCATAGCTCACGCTGTAGGTATCT
CAGTTCGGTGTAGGTCGTTCGCTCCAAGCTGGGCTGTGTGCACGAACCCCCCGTTCAGCCCGACCGCTGC
GCCTTATCCGGTAACTATCGTCTTGAGTCCAACCCGGTAAGACACGACTTATCGCCACTGGCAGCAGCCA
CTGGTAACAGGATTAGCAGAGCGAGGTATGTAGGCGGTGCTACAGAGTTCTTGAAGTGGTGGCCTAACTA
CGGCTACACTAGAAGGACAGTATTTGGTATCTGCGCTCTGCTGAAGCCAGTTACCTTCGGAAAAAGAGTT
GGTAGCTCTTGATCCGGCAAACAAACCACCGCTGGTAGCGGTGGTTTTTTTGTTTGCAAGCAGCAGATTA
CGCGCAGAAAAAAAGGATTTCAAGAAGATCCTTTGATCTTTTCTACGGGGTCTGACGCTCAGTGGAACGA
AAACTCACGTTAAGGGATTTTGGTCATGAGATTATCAAAAAGGATCTTCACCTAGATCCTTTTATAGTCC
GGAAATACAGGAACGCACGCTGGATGGCCCTTCGCTGGGATGGTGAAACCATGAAAAATGGCAGCTTCAG
TGGATTAAGTGGGGGTAATGTGGCCTGTACCCTCTGGTTGCATAGGTATTCATACGGTTAAAATTTATCA
GGCGCGATTGCGGCAGTTTTTCGGGTGGTTTGTTGCCATTTTTACCTGTCTGCTGCCGTGATCGCGCTGA
ACGCGTTTTAGCGGTGCGTACAATTAAGGGATTATGGTAAATCCACTTACTGTCTGCCCTCGTAGCCATC
GAGATAAACCGCAGTACTCCGGCCACGATGCGTCCGGCGTAGAGGATCGAGATCT
Features (pLannotate 1.2.2; 20 found; start..end, strand, type, name):
    140..517     +  enhancer       CMV enhancer: human cytomegalovirus immediate early enhancer
    519..718     +  promoter       CMV promoter: human cytomegalovirus (CMV) immediate early promoter
    857..989     +  intron         chimeric intron: chimera between introns from human β-globin and immunoglobulin heavy chain genes
   1033..1051    +  promoter       T7 promoter: promoter for bacteriophage T7 RNA polymerase
   1065..4706    +  CDS            BRPF1: BRPF1_HUMAN - Also known as BR140 From Homo sapiens (Human).
   4728..5240    +  CDS            Nluc: NanoLuc® luciferase human codon-optimized
   5249..5278    +  misc_feature   MCS (fragment): pUC18/19 multiple cloning site
   5285..5334    +  CDS            SET1 (fragment): solubility-enhancement tag derived from T7 phage gene 10B
   5342..5361    +  terminator     T7 terminator (fragment): transcription terminator for bacteriophage T7 RNA polymerase
   5383..5504    -  polyA_signal   SV40 poly(A) signal: SV40 polyadenylation signal
   5527..5595    -  CDS            large T antigen (fragment): large T antigen from SV40 (simian virus 40)
   5600..5632    +  rep_origin     M13 ori (fragment): M13 bacteriophage origin of replication; arrow indicates direction of (+) strand synthesis
   5633..5684    -  misc_feature   bom (fragment): basis of mobility region from pBR322
   5749..6106    +  promoter       SV40 promoter: SV40 enhancer and early promoter
   6121..6168    +  promoter       EM7 promoter: synthetic bacterial promoter&nbsp
   6200..6991    +  CDS            neo: KKA2_KLEPN - Also known as kan, nptII. Experimental evidence at protein level: Swiss-Prot protein existence level 1. Resistance to kanamycin, neomycin, paromomycin, ribostamycin, butirosin and gentamicin B. From Klebsiella pneumoniae.
   7058..7106    +  polyA_signal   poly(A) signal: synthetic polyadenylation signal
   7127..7216    -  CDS            tnpA (fragment): TN5P_ECOLX - Also known as tnp. Experimental evidence at protein level: Swiss-Prot protein existence level 1. Mediates transposition of transposon Tn5 by a 'cut and paste' mechanism. First, the monomeric transposase binds the 19 bp inverted DNA repeats flanking the transposon. Then, dimerization of the DNA- bound transposase creates a synaptic DNA complex. After nicking of the first DNA strand, excision of the transposon proceeds through a series of intermediates. The transposase then mediates the insertion of the transposon at a new site by strand transfer. The activity of the wild- type tran
   7345..7933    -  rep_origin     ori: high-copy-number ColE1/pMB1/pBR322/pUC origin of replication
   8049..8332    +  misc_feature   cer region: ColE1-derived recombination site that helps to maintain plasmids as monomers
