[The description below was written by a language model from this plasmid's Addgene catalogue record and pLannotate feature annotations shown in this document.]
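Description:
BRPF1-NanoLuc Fusion Vector is a mammalian expression plasmid of 8,385 nt built on the pFC32K Nluc CMV-neo Flexi Vector backbone, which appends NanoLuc luciferase to the C-terminus of an inserted open reading frame. It is maintained in E. coli at high copy from a ColE1/pUC-type origin. A ColE1-derived cer site is also present and helps resolve plasmid multimers into monomers. Selection in both hosts comes from a single neo (nptII) gene placed behind tandem SV40 early and EM7 promoters and followed by a synthetic polyadenylation signal. The bacterial EM7 promoter gives kanamycin resistance during propagation, while the SV40 promoter should allow G418-type selection of transfected mammalian cells.

The payload is human BRPF1 (also known as BR140), fused in frame at its 3' end to a human codon-optimized NanoLuc coding sequence. Expression is driven by the CMV immediate early enhancer and promoter, followed by a chimeric β-globin/immunoglobulin intron that generally improves transcript processing and expression. An SV40 poly(A) signal lies downstream of the fusion. A T7 promoter sits just upstream of the BRPF1 start, so the fusion could also be transcribed by T7 RNA polymerase, for example in cell-free systems. Several short annotated fragments (MCS, SET1, T7 terminator, large T antigen, M13 ori, bom, tnpA) appear to be backbone remnants or partial matches rather than functional elements.

The record does not state a specific application. A small, bright luciferase fused to a protein of interest is typically used as a luminescent reporter of protein level or as an energy donor in bioluminescence resonance energy transfer assays in live cells.
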