Addgene plasmid #238872: BRPF1-NanoLuc Fusion Vector
Depositing lab: Promega Corporation.
Backbone
  Vector backbone: pFC32K Nluc CMV-neo Flexi(R) Vector
  Vector type: Mammalian Expression
Growth in bacteria
  Bacterial resistance: Kanamycin, 50 μg/mL
  Growth temperature: 37°C
  Growth strain: DH5alpha
  Copy number: High Copy
Gene/Insert
  Gene/Insert name: BRPF1
  Species: H. sapiens (human)
  Entrez Gene: BRPF1 (a.k.a. BR140, IDDDFP)
  Promoter: CMV
  Tag / fusion protein: NanoLuc (R) (C terminal on backbone)
  Cloning method: Other
How to cite: BRPF1-NanoLuc Fusion Vector was a gift from Promega Corporation (Addgene plasmid # 238872 ; http://n2t.net/addgene:238872 ; RRID:Addgene_238872)
